Addgene plasmid #26553: pT2/SVNeo
Depositing lab: Perry Hackett. Depositing organization: University of Minnesota. Publication: Structure-function analysis of the inverted terminal repeats of the sleeping beauty transposon. Cui Z, Geurts AM, Liu G, Kaufman CD, Hackett PB. J Mol Biol. 2002 May 17. 318(5):1221-35. 10.1016/S0022-2836(02)00237-1 PubMed 12083513.
Backbone
  Vector backbone: pUC19
  Backbone manufacturer: Invitrogen
  Backbone size w/o insert (bp): 3712
  Vector type: Bacterial Expression
  Selectable markers: Neomycin (select with G418)
Growth in bacteria
  Bacterial resistance: Ampicillin, 100 μg/mL
  Growth temperature: 37°C
  Growth strain: DH5alpha
  Copy number: High Copy
Gene/Insert
  Gene/Insert name: pT2/SVNeo
  Insert size (bp): 4928
  Mutation: added the Rmut(80, 87, d101)
  Cloning method: Restriction Enzyme; 5′ cloning site EcoRI (not destroyed); 3′ cloning site BamHI (not destroyed)
  Sequencing primers: 5′ M13(-20) Forward; 3′ M13 Reverse
Terms and licenses: Academic/Nonprofit Terms; Industry Terms: Not Available to Industry
How to cite: pT2/SVNeo was a gift from Perry Hackett (Addgene plasmid # 26553 ; http://n2t.net/addgene:26553 ; RRID:Addgene_26553)
