[The description below was written by a language model from this plasmid's Addgene catalogue record and pLannotate feature annotations shown in this document.]
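Description:
pT2/SVNeo is a Sleeping Beauty transposon donor plasmid carrying an SV40-driven neomycin resistance cassette. The catalogue lists the backbone as pUC19 and the vector type as bacterial expression. However, the annotated sequence shows flanking T7 and T3 promoters, a pBluescript-type multiple cloning site fragment and an f1 origin, which look more like a pBluescript-style phagemid. The recorded sizes also disagree: a 3,712 bp backbone plus a 4,928 bp insert does not match the 5,153 nt depositor sequence, so the size fields are best treated with caution. In E. coli the plasmid replicates from a high-copy ColE1/pUC origin and is selected with ampicillin through the bla gene and its own promoter.

The payload is an SV40 enhancer/early promoter driving neo (nptII), followed by a residual fragment of the ble gene and an SV40 polyadenylation signal. This cassette confers G418 resistance in mammalian cells. The annotation tool did not label the transposon's inverted terminal repeats. Short stretches on either side of the cassette are called as SB100X transposase fragments, and these probably reflect remnant transposon sequence around the repeats rather than a functional transposase gene. No intact transposase is encoded, so the enzyme must be supplied from a separate source. The recorded mutation, Rmut(80, 87, d101), presumably refers to changes in the right repeat, in keeping with the associated study of inverted terminal repeat structure and function. The record does not state a specific use, but the design suits transposition assays in which stable genomic integration is scored as G418-resistant colonies.
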