Features (pLannotate 1.2.2; 19 found; start..end, strand, type, name):
     75..93      +  promoter       T7 promoter: promoter for bacteriophage T7 RNA polymerase
    403..446     -  CDS            SB100X (fragment): hyperactive variant of the Sleeping Beauty transposase (Mátés et al., 2009)
    446..479     -  CDS            SB100X (fragment): hyperactive variant of the Sleeping Beauty transposase (Mátés et al., 2009)
    493..822     +  promoter       SV40 promoter: SV40 enhancer and early promoter
    889..1680    +  CDS            neo: KKA2_KLEPN - Also known as kan, nptII. Experimental evidence at protein level: Swiss-Prot protein existence level 1. Resistance to kanamycin, neomycin, paromomycin, ribostamycin, butirosin and gentamicin B. From Klebsiella pneumoniae.
   1704..1862    +  CDS            ble (fragment): BLE_KLEPN - Experimental evidence at protein level: Swiss-Prot protein existence level 1. Binding protein with a strong affinity to the bleomycin family of antibiotics. Binds to CL990; an antimitotic-antibiotic compound. From Klebsiella pneumoniae.
   1857..1991    +  polyA_signal   SV40 poly(A) signal: SV40 polyadenylation signal
   2053..2124    +  CDS            SB100X (fragment): hyperactive variant of the Sleeping Beauty transposase (Mátés et al., 2009)
   2375..2401    +  misc_feature   MCS (fragment): pBluescript multiple cloning site
   2414..2432    -  promoter       T3 promoter: promoter for bacteriophage T3 RNA polymerase
   2477..2493    -  protein_bind   lac operator: The lac repressor binds to the lac operator to inhibit transcription in E. coli. This inhibition can be relieved by adding lactose or isopropyl-β-D-thiogalactopyranoside (IPTG). lac repressor encoded by lacI
   2501..2531    -  promoter       lac promoter: promoter for the E. coli lac operon
   2546..2567    -  protein_bind   CAP binding site: CAP binding activates transcription in the presence of cAMP. E. coli catabolite activator protein
   2580..2672    -  CDS            lacI (fragment): lac repressor; lacI; The lac repressor binds to the lac operator to inhibit transcription in E. coli. This inhibition can be relieved by adding lactose or isopropyl-β-D-thiogalactopyranoside (IPTG).
   2855..3443    -  rep_origin     ori: high-copy-number ColE1/pMB1/pBR322/pUC origin of replication
   3614..4474    -  CDS            AmpR: β-lactamase; bla; confers resistance to ampicillin, carbenicillin, and related antibiotics
   4475..4579    -  promoter       AmpR promoter: bla
   4606..5034    +  rep_origin     f1 ori (sequence partly withheld): f1 bacteriophage origin of replication; arrow indicates direction of (+) strand synthesis
   5065..67      -  CDS            lacZα (fragment) (across the origin): LacZα fragment of β-galactosidase; lacZ fragment
>Addgene plasmid #26553 | pT2/SVNeo | depositor full sequence | sequence record 12572 | Author sequence
CAAGGCGATTAAGTTGGGTAACGCCAGGGTTTTCCCAGTCACGACGTTGTAAAACGACGGCCAGTGAGCG
CGCGTAATACGACTCACTATAGGGCGAATTGGAGCTCGGATCCCTATACAGTTGAAGTCGGAAGTTTACA
TACACTTAAGTTGGAGTCATTAAAACTCGTTTTTCAACTACTCCACAAATTTCTTGTTAACAAACAATAG
TTTTGGCAAGTCAGTTAGGACATCTACTTTGTGCATGACACAAGTCATTTTTCCAACAATTGTTTACAGA
CAGATTATTTCACTTATAATTCACTGTATCACAATTCCAGTGGGTCAGAAGTTTACATACACTAAGTTGA
CTGTGCCTTTAAACAGCTTGGAAAATTCCAGAAAATGATGTCATGGCTTTAGAAGCTTCCCACAATAAGT
TGGGTGAATTTTGGCTCATTCCTCCTTTCTATAGGATTGAGGTCAGAGCTTTGTGATGGAATTCTGTGGA
ATGTGTGTCAGTTAGGGTGTGGAAAGTCCCCAGGCTCCCCAGCAGGCAGAAGTATGCAAAGCATGCATCT
CAATTAGTCAGCAACCAGGTGTGGAAAGTCCCCAGGCTCCCCAGCAGGCAGAAGTATGCAAAGCATGCAT
CTCAATTAGTCAGCAACCATAGTCCCGCCCCTAACTCCGCCCATCCCGCCCCTAACTCCGCCCAGTTCCG
CCCATTCTCCGCCCCATGGCTGACTAATTTTTTTTATTTATGCAGAGGCCGAGGCCGCCTCGGCCTCTGA
GCTATTCCAGAAGTAGTGAGGAGGCTTTTTTGGAGGCCTAGGCTTTTGCAAAAAGCTCCCGGGAGCTTGG
ATATCCATTTTCGGATCTGATCAAGAGACAGGATGAGGATCGTTTCGCATGATTGAACAAGATGGATTGC
ACGCAGGTTCTCCGGCCGCTTGGGTGGAGAGGCTATTCGGCTATGACTGGGCACAACAGACAATCGGCTG
CTCTGATGCCGCCGTGTTCCGGCTGTCAGCGCAGGGGCGCCCGGTTCTTTTTGTCAAGACCGACCTGTCC
GGTGCCCTGAATGAACTGCAGGACGAGGCAGCGCGGCTATCGTGGCTGGCCACGACGGGCGTTCCTTGCG
CAGCTGTGCTCGACGTTGTCACTGAAGCGGGAAGGGACTGGCTGCTATTGGGCGAAGTGCCGGGGCAGGA
TCTCCTGTCATCTCACCTTGCTCCTGCCGAGAAAGTATCCATCATGGCTGATGCAATGCGGCGGCTGCAT
ACGCTTGATCCGGCTACCTGCCCATTCGACCACCAAGCGAAACATCGCATCGAGCGAGCACGTACTCGGA
TGGAAGCCGGTCTTGTCGATCAGGATGATCTGGACGAAGAGCATCAGGGGCTCGCGCCAGCCGAACTGTT
CGCCAGGCTCAAGGCGCGCATGCCCGACGGCGAGGATCTCGTCGTGACCCATGGCGATGCCTGCTTGCCG
AATATCATGGTGGAAAATGGCCGCTTTTCTGGATTCATCGACTGTGGCCGGCTGGGTGTGGCGGACCGCT
ATCAGGACATAGCGTTGGCTACCCGTGATATTGCTGAAGAGCTTGGCGGCGAATGGGCTGACCGCTTCCT
CGTGCTTTACGGTATCGCCGCTCCCGATTCGCAGCGCATCGCCTTCTATCGCCTTCTTGACGAGTTCTTC
TGAGCGGGACTCTGGGGTTCGAAATGACCGACCAAGCGACGCCCAACCTGCCATCACGAGATTTCGATTC
CACCGCCGCCTTCTATGAAAGGTTGGGCTTCGGAATCGTTTTCCGGGACGCCGGCTGGATGATCCTCCAG
CGCGGGGATCTCATGCTGGAGTTCTTCGCCCACCCCAACTTGTTTATTGCAGCTTATAATGGTTACAAAT
AAAGCAATAGCATCACAAATTTCACAAATAAAGCATTTTTTTCACTGCATTCTAGTTGTGGTTTGTCCAA
ACTCATCAATGTATCTTATCATGTCTGGATCCCTTGAAATACATCCACAGGTACACCTCCAATTGACTCA
AATGATGTCAATTAGTCTATCAGAAGCTTGTGGAAGGCTACTCGAAATGTTTGACCCAAGTTAAACAATT
TAAAGGCAATGCTACCAAATACTAATTGAGTGTATGTAAACTTCTGACCCACTGGGAATGTGATGAAAGA
AATAAAAGCTGAAATGAATCATTCTCTCTACTATTATTCTGATATTTCACATTCTTAAAATAAAGTGGTG
ATCCTAACTGACCTAAGACAGGGAATTTTTACTAGGATTAAATGTCAGGAATTGTGAAAAAGTGAGTTTA
AATGTATTTGGCTAAGGTGTATGTAAACTTCCGACTTCAACTGTATAGGGATCCTCTAGCTAGAGTCGAC
CTCGAGGGGGGGCCCGGTACCCAGCTTTTGTTCCCTTTAGTGAGGGTTAATTGCGCGCTTGGCGTAATCA
TGGTCATAGCTGTTTCCTGTGTGAAATTGTTATCCGCTCACAATTCCACACAACATACGAGCCGGAAGCA
TAAAGTGTAAAGCCTGGGGTGCCTAATGAGTGAGCTAACTCACATTAATTGCGTTGCGCTCACTGCCCGC
TTTCCAGTCGGGAAACCTGTCGTGCCAGCTGCATTAATGAATCGGCCAACGCGCGGGGAGAGGCGGTTTG
CGTATTGGGCGCTCTTCCGCTTCCTCGCTCACTGACTCGCTGCGCTCGGTCGTTCGGCTGCGGCGAGCGG
TATCAGCTCACTCAAAGGCGGTAATACGGTTATCCACAGAATCAGGGGATAACGCAGGAAAGAACATGTG
AGCAAAAGGCCAGCAAAAGGCCAGGAACCGTAAAAAGGCCGCGTTGCTGGCGTTTTTCCATAGGCTCCGC
CCCCCTGACGAGCATCACAAAAATCGACGCTCAAGTCAGAGGTGGCGAAACCCGACAGGACTATAAAGAT
ACCAGGCGTTTCCCCCTGGAAGCTCCCTCGTGCGCTCTCCTGTTCCGACCCTGCCGCTTACCGGATACCT
GTCCGCCTTTCTCCCTTCGGGAAGCGTGGCGCTTTCTCATAGCTCACGCTGTAGGTATCTCAGTTCGGTG
TAGGTCGTTCGCTCCAAGCTGGGCTGTGTGCACGAACCCCCCGTTCAGCCCGACCGCTGCGCCTTATCCG
GTAACTATCGTCTTGAGTCCAACCCGGTAAGACACGACTTATCGCCACTGGCAGCAGCCACTGGTAACAG
GATTAGCAGAGCGAGGTATGTAGGCGGTGCTACAGAGTTCTTGAAGTGGTGGCCTAACTACGGCTACACT
AGAAGGACAGTATTTGGTATCTGCGCTCTGCTGAAGCCAGTTACCTTCGGAAAAAGAGTTGGTAGCTCTT
GATCCGGCAAACAAACCACCGCTGGTAGCGGTGGTTTTTTTGTTTGCAAGCAGCAGATTACGCGCAGAAA
AAAAGGATCTCAAGAAGATCCTTTGATCTTTTCTACGGGGTCTGACGCTCAGTGGAACGAAAACTCACGT
TAAGGGATTTTGGTCATGAGATTATCAAAAAGGATCTTCACCTAGATCCTTTTAAATTAAAAATGAAGTT
TTAAATCAATCTAAAGTATATATGAGTAAACTTGGTCTGACAGTTACCAATGCTTAATCAGTGAGGCACC
TATCTCAGCGATCTGTCTATTTCGTTCATCCATAGTTGCCTGACTCCCCGTCGTGTAGATAACTACGATA
CGGGAGGGCTTACCATCTGGCCCCAGTGCTGCAATGATACCGCGAGACCCACGCTCACCGGCTCCAGATT
TATCAGCAATAAACCAGCCAGCCGGAAGGGCCGAGCGCAGAAGTGGTCCTGCAACTTTATCCGCCTCCAT
CCAGTCTATTAATTGTTGCCGGGAAGCTAGAGTAAGTAGTTCGCCAGTTAATAGTTTGCGCAACGTTGTT
GCCATTGCTACAGGCATCGTGGTGTCACGCTCGTCGTTTGGTATGGCTTCATTCAGCTCCGGTTCCCAAC
GATCAAGGCGAGTTACATGATCCCCCATGTTGTGCAAAAAAGCGGTTAGCTCCTTCGGTCCTCCGATCGT
TGTCAGAAGTAAGTTGGCCGCAGTGTTATCACTCATGGTTATGGCAGCACTGCATAATTCTCTTACTGTC
ATGCCATCCGTAAGATGCTTTTCTGTGACTGGTGAGTACTCAACCAAGTCATTCTGAGAATAGTGTATGC
GGCGACCGAGTTGCTCTTGCCCGGCGTCAATACGGGATAATACCGCGCCACATAGCAGAACTTTAAAAGT
GCTCATCATTGGAAAACGTTCTTCGGGGCGAAAACTCTCAAGGATCTTACCGCTGTTGAGATCCAGTTCG
ATGTAACCCACTCGTGCACCCAACTGATCTTCAGCATCTTTTACTTTCACCAGCGTTTCTGGGTGAGCAA
AAACAGGAAGGCAAAATGCCGCAAAAAAGGGAATAAGGGCGACACGGAAATGTTGAATACTCATACTCTT
CCTTTTTCAATATTATTGAAGCATTTATCAGGGTTATTGTCTCATGAGCGGATACATATTTGAATGTATT
TAGAAAAATAAACAAATAGGGGTTCCGCGCACATTTCCCCGAAAAGTGCCACCTG
[124 nt withheld, positions 4606-4729]
C
[91 nt withheld, positions 4731-4821]
A
[49 nt withheld, positions 4823-4871]
CCTTTGACGTTGGAGTCCACGTTCTTT
[37 nt withheld, positions 4899-4935]
ACCCTATCTCGGTCTATTCTTTTGATTTATAAGGGATTTTGCCGATTTCGGCCTATTGGTTAAAAAATGA
GCTGATTTAACAAAAATTTAACGCGAATTTTAACAAAATATTAACGCTTACAATTTCCATTCGCCATTCA
GGCTGCGCAACTGTTGGGAAGGGCGATCGGTGCGGGCCTCTTCGCTATTACGCCAGCTGGCGAAAGGGGG
ATGTGCTG
