>Addgene plasmid #26553 | pT2/SVNeo | addgene partial sequence | sequence record 32746 | 26553 with M13pUC-fwd
CGCGTAATACGACTCACTATAGGGCGAATTGGAGCTCGGATCCCTATACAGTTGAAGTCGGAAGTTTACA
TACACTTAAGTTGGAGTCATTAAAACTCGTTTTTCAACTACTCCACAAATTTCTTGTTAACAAACAATAG
TTTTGGCAAGTCAGTTAGGACATCTACTTTGTGCATGACACAAGTCATTTTTCCAACAATTGTTTACAGA
CAGATTATTTCACTTATAATTCACTGTATCACAATTCCAGTGGGTCAGAAGTTTACATACACTAAGTTGA
CTGTGCCTTTAAACAGCTTGGAAAATTCCAGAAAATGATGTCATGGCTTTAGAAGCTTCCCACAATAAGT
TGGGTGAATTTTGGCTCATTCCTCCTTTCTATAGGATTGAGGTCAGAGCTTTGTGATGGAATTCTGTGGA
ATGTGTGTCAGTTAGGGTGTGGAAAGTCCCCAGGCTCCCCAGCAGGCAGAAGTATGCAAAGCATGCATCT
CAATTAGTCAGCAACCAGGTGTGGAAAGTCCCCAGGCTCCCCAGCAGGCAGAAGTATGCAAAGCATGCAT
CTCAATTAGTCAGCAACCATAGTCCCGCCCCTAACTCCGCCCATCCCGCCCCTAACTCCGCCCAGTTCCG
CCCATTCTCCGCCCCATGGCTGACTAATTTTTTTTATTTATGCAGAGGCCGAGGCCGCCTCGGCCTCTGA
GCTATTCCAGAAGTAGTGAGGAGGCTTTTTTGGAGGCCTAGGCTTTTGCAAAAAGCTCCCGGGAGCTTGG
ATATCCATTTTCGGATCTGATCAAGAGACAGGATGAGGATCGTTTCGCATGATTGAACAAGATGGATTGC
ACGCAGGTTCTCCGGCCGCTTGGGTGGAGAGGCTATTCGGCTATGACTGGGCACAACAGACA
